Addgene plasmid #72031: Sema4d-AP-His
Purpose: Expresses the extracellular region of the Sema4D protein, C-terminally fused to alkaline phosphatase + 6X histidine tag.
Depositing lab: Woj Wojtowicz. Depositing organization: University of California, Berkeley. Publication: An extracellular biochemical screen reveals that FLRTs and Unc5s mediate neuronal subtype recognition in the retina. Visser JJ, Cheng Y, Perry SC, Chastain AB, Parsa B, Masri SS, Ray TA, Kay JN, Wojtowicz WM. Elife. 2015 Dec 3;4. pii: e08149. doi: 10.7554/eLife.08149. PubMed 26633812.
Backbone
  Vector backbone: pCMVi-SV40ori
  Vector type: Mammalian Expression
Growth in bacteria
  Bacterial resistance: Ampicillin, 100 μg/mL
  Growth temperature: 37°C
  Growth strain: DH5alpha
  Copy number: High Copy
Gene/Insert
  Gene/Insert name: Sema4d (alt names: Semaphorin 4D; CD100; Semaj; Semcl2; coll-4; Semacl2; NCBI gene ID 20354; Reference sequence NM_001281880.1)
  Species: M. musculus (mouse)
  Insert size (bp): 2196
  Entrez Gene: Sema4d (a.k.a. CD100, Semacl2, Semaj, Semcl2, coll-4)
  Promoter: CMV
  Tag / fusion protein: AP-His (C terminal on backbone)
  Cloning method: Restriction Enzyme; 5′ cloning site NotI (not destroyed); 3′ cloning site AscI (not destroyed)
  Sequencing primers: 5′ GTCAGAGGTAACTCCCGTTGC; 3′ GAGGTTCTTGGCGGCTGTC
Terms and licenses: Academic/Nonprofit Terms; Industry Terms: Not Available to Industry
How to cite: Sema4d-AP-His was a gift from Woj Wojtowicz (Addgene plasmid # 72031 ; http://n2t.net/addgene:72031 ; RRID:Addgene_72031)
