[The description below was written by a language model from this plasmid's Addgene catalogue record and pLannotate feature annotations shown in this document.]
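Description:
Sema4d-AP-His is a mammalian expression plasmid built on the pCMVi-SV40ori backbone that produces the extracellular region of mouse semaphorin 4D (Sema4d, also known as CD100) as a secreted fusion protein. The 2,196 bp ectodomain fragment sits between retained NotI and AscI sites. It is joined in frame at its C-terminus to a backbone-encoded human placental alkaline phosphatase (annotated as SEAP), followed, according to the catalogue entry, by a 6X histidine tag. The His tag itself is not called out in the feature table. Transcription is driven by the human cytomegalovirus immediate early enhancer and promoter, followed by CMV intron A, an element generally included to boost expression, and it terminates at an SV40 polyadenylation signal.

In bacteria the 8,714 nt plasmid is maintained at high copy through a ColE1/pUC-type origin and selected with ampicillin via the β-lactamase gene. The backbone also carries an f1 phage origin and remnants of rop, bom and lacZα, which are cloning leftovers rather than functional payload. An annotated SV40 enhancer/early promoter region corresponds to the "SV40ori" in the backbone name. This region contains the SV40 origin, which can support episomal amplification in cells expressing large T antigen.

The alkaline phosphatase moiety gives an enzymatic readout for detecting the fusion, and the His tag offers a handle for capture or purification. The construct comes from a study that used an extracellular biochemical screen to find binding interactions among cell-surface recognition proteins in the retina, so it probably served as a soluble, AP-tagged ectodomain for such receptor–ligand binding assays.
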