Features (pLannotate 1.2.2; 14 found; start..end, strand, type, name):
     25..408     +  enhancer       CMV enhancer: human cytomegalovirus immediate early enhancer
    410..609     +  promoter       CMV promoter: human cytomegalovirus (CMV) immediate early promoter
    748..1573    +  intron         CMV intron A: human cytomegalovirus intron A (Chapman et al., 1991)
   1610..3805    +  CDS            Sema4d (fragment): SEM4D_MOUSE - Also known as Semacl2, Semaj. Experimental evidence at protein level: Swiss-Prot protein existence level 1. Cell surface receptor for PLXNB1 and PLXNB2 that plays an important role in cell-cell signaling (By similarity). Regulates GABAergic synapse development (PubMed:23699507, PubMed:29981480). Promotes the development of inhibitory synapses in a PLXNB1-dependent manner (PubMed:23699507, PubMed:29981480). Modulates the complexity and arborization of developing neurites in hippocampal neurons by activating PLXNB1 and interaction with PLXNB1 mediates activation of RHOA (By similar
   3827..5278    +  CDS            SEAP: secreted alkaline phosphatase from human placenta The natural enzyme has a C-terminal transmembrane sequence that is replaced by a GPI anchor.
   5337..5458    +  polyA_signal   SV40 poly(A) signal: SV40 polyadenylation signal
   5667..6255    -  rep_origin     ori: high-copy-number ColE1/pMB1/pBR322/pUC origin of replication
   6426..7286    -  CDS            AmpR: β-lactamase; bla; confers resistance to ampicillin, carbenicillin, and related antibiotics
   7287..7391    -  promoter       AmpR promoter: bla
   7486..7521    +  CDS            rop (fragment): Rop protein, which maintains plasmids at low copy number; rop
   7544..7874    +  promoter       SV40 promoter: SV40 enhancer and early promoter
   7997..8096    +  misc_feature   bom (fragment): basis of mobility region from pBR322
   8124..8552    -  rep_origin     f1 ori (sequence partly withheld): f1 bacteriophage origin of replication; arrow indicates direction of (+) strand synthesis
   8556..8713    -  CDS            lacZα (fragment): LacZα fragment of β-galactosidase; lacZ fragment
>Addgene plasmid #72031 | Sema4d-AP-His | depositor full sequence | sequence record 131217 | Full Sequence
GTCGAGGTCTCGACGGTATCGATTGACATTGATTATTGACTAGCTAGTTATTAATAGTAATCAATTACGG
GGTCATTAGTTCATAGCCCATATATGGAGTTCCGCGTTACATAACTTACGGTAAATGGCCCGCCTGGCTG
ACCGCCCAACGACCCCCGCCCATTGACGTCAATAATGACGTATGTTCCCATAGTAACGCCAATAGGGACT
TTCCATTGACGTCAATGGGTGGAGTATTTACGGTAAACTGCCCACTTGGCAGTACATCAAGTGTATCATA
TGCCAAGTCCGCCCCCTATTGACGTCAATGACGGTAAATGGCCCGCCTGGCATTATGCCCAGTACATGAC
CTTACGGGACTTTCCTACTTGGCAGTACATCTACGTATTAGTCATCGCTATTACCATGGTGATGCGGTTT
TGGCAGTACACCAATGGGCGTGGATAGCGGTTTGACTCACGGGGATTTCCAAGTCTCCACCCCATTGACG
TCAATGGGAGTTTGTTTTGGCACCAAAATCAACGGGACTTTCCAAAATGTCGTAATAACCCCGCCCCGTT
GACGCAAATGGGCGGTAGGCGTGTACGGTGGGAGGTCTATATAAGCAGAGCTCGTTTAGTGAACCGTCAG
ATCGCCTGGAGACGCCATCCACGCTGTTTTGACCTCCATAGAAGACACCGGGACCGATCCAGCCTCCGCG
GCCGGGAACGGTGCATTGGAACGCGGATTCCCCGTGCCAAGAGTGACGTAAGTACCGCCTATAGACTCTA
TAGGCACACCCCTTTGGCTCTTATGCATGCTATACTGTTTTTGGCTTGGGGCCTATACACCCCCGCTTCC
ATATGCTATAGGTGATGGTATAGCTTAGCCTATAGGTGTGGGTTATTGACCATTATTGACCACTCCCCTA
TTGGTGACGATACTTTCCATTACTAATCCATAACATGGCTCTTTGCCACAACTATCTCTATTGGCTATAT
GCCAATACTCTGTCCTTCAGAGACTGACACGGACTCTGTATTTTTACAGGATGGGGTCCCATTTATTATT
TACAAATTCACATATACAACAACGCCGTCCCCCGTGCCCGCAGTTTTTATTAAACATAGCGTGGGATCTC
CACGCGAATCTCGGGTACGTGTTCCGGACATGGGCTCTTCTCCGGTAGCGGCGGAGCTTCCACATCCGAG
CCCTGGTCCCATGCCTCCAGCGGCTCATGGTCGCTCGGCAGCTCCTTGCTCCTAACAGTGGAGGCCAGAC
TTAGGCACAGCACAATGCCCACCACCACCAGTGTGCCGCACAAGGCCGTGGCGGTAGGGTATGTGTCTGA
AAATGAGCTCGGAGATTGGGCTCGCACCGCTGACGCAGATGGAAGACTTAAGGCAGCGGCAGAAGAAGAT
GCAGGCAGCTGAGTTGTTGTATTCTGATAAGAGTCAGAGGTAACTCCCGTTGCGGTGCTGTTAACGGTGG
AGGGCAGTGTAGTCTGAGCAGTACTCGTTGCTGCCGCGCGCGCCACCAGACATAATAGCTGACAGACTAA
CAGACTGTTCCTTTCCATGGGTCTTTTCTGCAGAAGCTTGAATTCTCGAGGATCCGCGGCCGCGCCACCA
TGAGGATGTGTGCCCCCGTTAGGGGGCTGTTCTTGGCCCTGGTGGTAGTGTTGAGAACCGCGGTGGCATT
TGCACCTGTGCCTCGGCTCACCTGGGAACATGGAGAGGTAGGTCTGGTGCAGTTTCACAAGCCAGGCATC
TTTAACTACTCGGCCTTGCTGATGAGTGAGGACAAAGACACTCTGTATGTAGGCGCCCGGGAAGCAGTCT
TTGCAGTGAATGCGCTGAACATCTCTGAGAAGCAACATGAGGTATATTGGAAGGTCTCTGAAGACAAAAA
ATCCAAGTGTGCAGAGAAGGGGAAATCAAAGCAGACGGAATGCCTAAACTACATTCGAGTACTACAGCCA
CTAAGCAGCACTTCCCTCTATGTGTGTGGGACCAATGCGTTCCAGCCCACCTGTGACCACCTGAACTTGA
CATCCTTCAAGTTTCTGGGGAAAAGTGAAGATGGCAAAGGAAGATGCCCCTTCGACCCCGCCCACAGCTA
CACATCAGTCATGGTTGGGGGCGAGCTCTACTCTGGGACGTCCTATAATTTCTTGGGCAGTGAACCCATC
ATCTCTCGAAACTCTTCCCACAGTCCCTTGAGGACGGAGTATGCCATCCCGTGGCTGAACGAGCCTAGCT
TCGTCTTTGCTGACGTGATCCAGAAAAGCCCAGATGGTCCGGAGGGTGAAGATGACAAGGTCTACTTCTT
TTTTACGGAGGTATCCGTGGAGTACGAATTCGTCTTCAAGTTGATGATCCCGCGAGTTGCCAGGGTGTGC
AAGGGCGACCAGGGCGGCCTGCGGACTTTGCAAAAAAAGTGGACCTCCTTCCTAAAGGCCAGGCTGATCT
GCTCCAAGCCAGACAGTGGCCTGGTCTTCAACATACTTCAGGATGTGTTTGTGCTGAGGGCCCCGGGCCT
CAAGGAGCCTGTGTTCTATGCGGTCTTCACCCCACAGCTGAACAATGTGGGTCTGTCAGCGGTGTGCGCC
TACACACTGGCCACGGTGGAGGCAGTCTTCTCCCGTGGAAAGTACATGCAGAGTGCCACAGTGGAGCAGT
CTCACACCAAGTGGGTGCGCTACAATGGCCCAGTGCCCACTCCCCGACCTGGAGCGTGTATCGACAGTGA
GGCCCGGGCAGCCAACTACACCAGCTCCTTGAATCTCCCAGACAAAACACTGCAGTTTGTAAAAGACCAC
CCTTTGATGGATGACTCAGTGACCCCGATAGACAACAGACCCAAGCTGATCAAAAAAGATGTAAACTACA
CCCAGATAGTGGTAGACAGGACCCAGGCCCTGGATGGGACTTTCTACGACGTCATGTTCATCAGCACAGA
CCGGGGAGCTCTGCATAAAGCAGTCATCCTCACAAAAGAGGTGCATGTCATCGAGGAGACCCAACTCTTC
CGGGACTCTGAACCGGTCCTAACTCTGCTGCTATCGTCAAAGAAGGGGAGGAAGTTTGTCTATGCAGGCT
CCAACTCTGGAGTGGTCCAAGCGCCCCTGGCATTCTGCGAAAAGCACGGTAGCTGTGAAGACTGTGTGTT
AGCACGGGACCCCTACTGTGCCTGGAGCCCAGCCATCAAGGCCTGTGTTACCCTGCACCAGGAAGAGGCC
TCCAGCAGGGGCTGGATTCAGGACATGAGCGGTGACACATCCTCATGCCTGGATAAGAGTAAAGAAAGTT
TCAACCAGCATTTTTTCAAGCACGGCGGCACAGCGGAACTCAAATGTTTCCAAAAGTCCAACCTAGCCCG
GGTGGTATGGAAGTTCCAGAATGGCGAGTTGAAGGCCGCAAGTCCCAAGTACGGCTTTGTGGGCAGGAAG
CACCTGCTCATCTTCAACCTGTCGGACGGAGACAGCGGCGTGTACCAGTGCCTGTCAGAGGAAAGGGTGA
GGAATAAAACGGTCTCCCAGCTGCTGGCCAAGCACGTTCTGGAAGTGAAGATGGTACCTCGGACCCCCCC
CTCACCTACCTCAGAGGATGCTCAGACAGAAGGTAGTAAGATCACATCCAAAATGCCGGTTGCATCTACC
CAGGGGTCCTCTCCCCCTACCCCGGCTCTGTGGGCAACCTCCCCCAGAGCCGCCACCCTACCTCCCAAGT
CCTCCTCCGGCACATCCTGTGAACCAAAGATGGTCATCAACACGGTCCCCCAGCTCCACTCAGAGAAGAC
GGTGTATCTCAAGTCCAGTGACAACGGCGCGCCTGGATCTTCCGGAATCATCCCAGTTGAGGAGGAGAAC
CCGGACTTCTGGAACCGCGAGGCAGCCGAGGCCCTGGGTGCCGCCAAGAAGCTGCAGCCTGCACAGACAG
CCGCCAAGAACCTCATCATCTTCCTGGGCGATGGGATGGGGGTGTCTACGGTGACAGCTGCCAGGATCCT
AAAAGGGCAGAAGAAGGACAAACTGGGGCCTGAGATACCCCTGGCCATGGACCGCTTCCCATATGTGGCT
CTGTCCAAGACATACAATGTAGACAAACATGTGCCAGACAGTGGAGCCACAGCCACGGCCTACCTGTGCG
GGGTCAAGGGCAACTTCCAGACCATTGGCTTGAGTGCAGCCGCCCGCTTTAACCAGTGCAACACGACACG
CGGCAACGAGGTCATCTCCGTGATGAATCGGGCCAAGAAAGCAGGGAAGTCAGTGGGAGTGGTAACCACC
ACACGAGTGCAGCACGCCTCGCCAGCCGGCACCTACGCCCACACGGTGAACCGCAACTGGTACTCGGACG
CCGACGTGCCTGCCTCGGCCCGCCAGGAGGGGTGCCAGGACATCGCTACGCAGCTCATCTCCAACATGGA
CATTGACGTGATCCTAGGTGGGGGCCGAAAGTACATGTTTCGCATGGGAACCCCAGACCCTGAGTACCCA
GATGACTACAGCCAAGGTGGGACCAGGCTGGACGGGAAGAATCTGGTGCAGGAATGGCTGGCGAAGCGCC
AGGGTGCCCGGTACGTGTGGAACCGCACTGAGCTCATGCAGGCTTCCCTGGACCCGTCTGTGGCCCATCT
CATGGGTCTCTTTGAGCCTGGAGACATGAAATACGAGATCCACCGAGACTCCACACTGGACCCCTCCCTG
ATGGAGATGACAGAGGCTGCCCTGCGCCTGCTGAGCAGGAACCCCCGCGGCTTCTTCCTCTTCGTGGAGG
GTGGTCGCATCGACCATGGTCATCATGAAAGCAGGGCTTACCGGGCACTGACTGAGACGATCATGTTCGA
CGACGCCATTGAGAGGGCGGGCCAGCTCACCAGCGAGGAGGACACGCTGAGCCTCGTCACTGCCGACCAC
TCCCACGTCTTCTCCTTCGGAGGCTACCCCCTGCGAGGGAGCTCCATCTTCGGGCTGGCCCCTGGCAAGG
CCCGGGACAGGAAGGCCTACACGGTCCTCCTATACGGAAACGGTCCAGGCTATGTGCTCAAGGACGGCGC
CCGGCCGGATGTTACCGAGAGCGAGAGCGGGAGCCCCGAGTATCGGCAGCAGTCAGCAGTGCCCCTGGAC
GAAGAGACCCACGCAGGCGAGGACGTGGCGGTGTTCGCGCGCGGCCCGCAGGCGCACCTGGTTCACGGCG
TGCAGGAGCAGACCTTCATAGCGCACGTCATGGCCTTCGCCGCCTGCCTGGAGCCCTACACCGCCTGCGA
CCTGGCGCCCCCCGCCGGCACCACCGACGCCGCGCACCCGGGTCATCATCACCATCACCATTAATCTAGA
GATCTTATTAAAGCAGAACTTGTTTATTGCAGCTTATAATGGTTACAAATAAAGCAATAGCATCACAAAT
TTCACAAATAAAGCATTTTTTTCACTGCATTCTAGTTGTGGTTTGTCCAAACTCATCAATGTATCTTATC
ATGTCTGGTCGACTCTAGCTAGACTCTTCCGCTTCCTCGCTCACTGACTCGCTGCGCTCGGTCGTTCGGC
TGCGGCGAGCGGTATCAGCTCACTCAAAGGCGGTAATACGGTTATCCACAGAATCAGGGGATAACGCAGG
AAAGAACATGTGAGCAAAAGGCCAGCAAAAGGCCAGGAACCGTAAAAAGGCCGCGTTGCTGGCGTTTTTC
CATAGGCTCCGCCCCCCTGACGAGCATCACAAAAATCGACGCTCAAGTCAGAGGTGGCGAAACCCGACAG
GACTATAAAGATACCAGGCGTTTCCCCCTGGAAGCTCCCTCGTGCGCTCTCCTGTTCCGACCCTGCCGCT
TACCGGATACCTGTCCGCCTTTCTCCCTTCGGGAAGCGTGGCGCTTTCTCATAGCTCACGCTGTAGGTAT
CTCAGTTCGGTGTAGGTCGTTCGCTCCAAGCTGGGCTGTGTGCACGAACCCCCCGTTCAGCCCGACCGCT
GCGCCTTATCCGGTAACTATCGTCTTGAGTCCAACCCGGTAAGACACGACTTATCGCCACTGGCAGCAGC
CACTGGTAACAGGATTAGCAGAGCGAGGTATGTAGGCGGTGCTACAGAGTTCTTGAAGTGGTGGCCTAAC
TACGGCTACACTAGAAGAACAGTATTTGGTATCTGCGCTCTGCTGAAGCCAGTTACCTTCGGAAAAAGAG
TTGGTAGCTCTTGATCCGGCAAACAAACCACCGCTGGTAGCGGTGGTTTTTTTGTTTGCAAGCAGCAGAT
TACGCGCAGAAAAAAAGGATCTCAAGAAGATCCTTTGATCTTTTCTACGGGGTCTGACGCTCAGTGGAAC
GAAAACTCACGTTAAGGGATTTTGGTCATGAGATTATCAAAAAGGATCTTCACCTAGATCCTTTTAAATT
AAAAATGAAGTTTTAAATCAATCTAAAGTATATATGAGTAAACTTGGTCTGACAGTTACCAATGCTTAAT
CAGTGAGGCACCTATCTCAGCGATCTGTCTATTTCGTTCATCCATAGTTGCCTGACTCCCCGTCGTGTAG
ATAACTACGATACGGGAGGGCTTACCATCTGGCCCCAGTGCTGCAATGATACCGCGAGACCCACGCTCAC
CGGCTCCAGATTTATCAGCAATAAACCAGCCAGCCGGAAGGGCCGAGCGCAGAAGTGGTCCTGCAACTTT
ATCCGCCTCCATCCAGTCTATTAATTGTTGCCGGGAAGCTAGAGTAAGTAGTTCGCCAGTTAATAGTTTG
CGCAACGTTGTTGCCATTGCTACAGGCATCGTGGTGTCACGCTCGTCGTTTGGTATGGCTTCATTCAGCT
CCGGTTCCCAACGATCAAGGCGAGTTACATGATCCCCCATGTTGTGCAAAAAAGCGGTTAGCTCCTTCGG
TCCTCCGATCGTTGTCAGAAGTAAGTTGGCCGCAGTGTTATCACTCATGGTTATGGCAGCACTGCATAAT
TCTCTTACTGTCATGCCATCCGTAAGATGCTTTTCTGTGACTGGTGAGTACTCAACCAAGTCATTCTGAG
AATAGTGTATGCGGCGACCGAGTTGCTCTTGCCCGGCGTCAATACGGGATAATACCGCGCCACATAGCAG
AACTTTAAAAGTGCTCATCATTGGAAAACGTTCTTCGGGGCGAAAACTCTCAAGGATCTTACCGCTGTTG
AGATCCAGTTCGATGTAACCCACTCGTGCACCCAACTGATCTTCAGCATCTTTTACTTTCACCAGCGTTT
CTGGGTGAGCAAAAACAGGAAGGCAAAATGCCGCAAAAAAGGGAATAAGGGCGACACGGAAATGTTGAAT
ACTCATACTCTTCCTTTTTCAATATTATTGAAGCATTTATCAGGGTTATTGTCTCATGAGCGGATACATA
TTTGAATGTATTTAGAAAAATAAACAAATAGGGGTTCCGCGCACATTTCCCCGAAAAGTGCCACCTGACG
TCTAAGAAACCATTATTATCATGACATTAACCTATAAAAATAGGCGTATCACGAGGCCCTTTCGTCTCGC
GCGTTTCGGTGATGACGGTGAAAACCTCTGACACATGCAGCTCCCGGAGGAATGTGTGTCAGTTAGGGTG
TGGAAAGTCCCCAGGCTCCCCAGGCAGGCAGAAGTATGCAAAGCATGCATCTCAATTAGTCAGCAACCAG
GTGTGGAAAGTCCCCAGGCTCCCCAGCAGGCAGAAGTATGCAAAGCATGCATCTCAATTAGTCAGCAACC
ATAGTCCCGCCCCTAACTCCGCCCATCCCGCCCCTAACTCCGCCCAGTTCCGCCCATTCTCCGCCCCATG
GCTGACTAATTTTTTTTATTTATGCAGAGGCCGAGGCCGCCTCTGCCTCTGAGCTATTCCAGAAGTAGTG
AGGAGGCTTTTTTGGAGGCCTAGGCTTTTGCAAAAAGCTCCCGGGAGCTTGTATATCCATTTTCGTCCCG
GAGACGGTCACAGCTTGTCTGTAAGCGGATGCCGGGAGCAGACAAGCCCGTCAGGGCGCGTCAGCGGGTG
TTGGCGGGTGTCGGGGCTGGCTTAACTATGCGGCATCAGAGCAGATTGTACTGAGAGTGCACCATATGCG
GTGTGAAATACCGCACAGATGCGTAAGGAGAAAATACCGCATCAGGAAATTGTAAGCGTTAATATTTTGT
TAAAATTCGCGTTAAATTTTTGTTAAATCAGCTCATTTTTTAACCAATAGGCCGAAATCGGCAAAATCCC
TTATAAATCAAAAGAATAGACCGAGATAGGGT
[37 nt withheld, positions 8223-8259]
AAAGAACGTGGACTCCAACGTCAAAGG
[49 nt withheld, positions 8287-8335]
T
[91 nt withheld, positions 8337-8427]
G
[124 nt withheld, positions 8429-8552]
CCATTCGCCATTCAGGCTGCGCAACTGTTGGGAAGGGCGATCGGTGCGGGCCTCTTCGCTATTACGCCAG
CTGGCGAAAGGGGGATGTGCTGCAAGGCGATTAAGTTGGGTAACGCCAGGGTTTTCCCAGTCACGACGTT
GTAAAACGACGGCCAGTGAATT
