>Addgene plasmid #72031 | Sema4d-AP-His | addgene partial sequence | sequence record 137609 | pMRB101-F 5'-aagatgcaggcagctgagtt-3'
ACGGTGGAGGGCAGTGTAGTCTGAGCAGTACTCGTTGCTGCCGCGCGCGCCACCAGACATAATAGCTGAC
AGACTAACAGACTGTTCCTTTCCATGGGTCTTTTCTGCAGAAGCTTGAATTCTCGAGGATCCGCGGCCGC
GCCACCATGAGGATGTGTGCCCCCGTTAGGGGGCTGTTCTTGGCCCTGGTGGTAGTGTTGAGAACCGCGG
TGGCATTTGCACCTGTGCCTCGGCTCACCTGGGAACATGGAGAGGTAGGTCTGGTGCAGTTTCACAAGCC
AGGCATCTTTAACTACTCGGCCTTGCTGATGAGTGAGGACAAAGACACTCTGTATGTAGGCGCCCGGGAA
GCAGTCTTTGCAGTGAATGCGCTGAACATCTCTGAGAAGCAACATGAGGTATATTGGAAGGTCTCTGAAG
ACAAAAAATCCAAGTGTGCAGAGAAGGGGAAATCAAAGCAGACGGAATGCCTAAACTACATTCGAGTACT
ACAGCCACTAAGCAGCACTTCCCTCTATGTGTGTGGGACCAATGCGTTCCAGCCCACCTGTGACCACCTG
AACTTGACATCCTTCAAGTTTCTGGGGAAAAGTGAAGATGGCAAAGGAAGATGCCCCTTCGACCCCGCCC
ACAGCTACACATCAGTCATGGTTGGGGGCGAGCTCTACTCTGGGACGTCCTATAATTTCTTGGGCAGTGA
ACCCATCATCTCTCGAAACTCTTCCCACAGTCCCTTGAGGACGGAGTATGCCATCCCGTGGCTGAACGAG
CCTAGCTTCGTCTTTGCTGACGTGATCCA
