>Addgene plasmid #72031 | Sema4d-AP-His | addgene partial sequence | sequence record 137610 | SV40pA-R 5'-GAAATTTGTGATGCTATTGC-3'
ATAAGATCTCTAGATTAATGGTGATGGTGATGATGACCCGGGTGCGCGGCGTCGGTGGTGCCGGCGGGGG
GCGCCAGGTCGCAGGCGGTGTAGGGCTCCAGGCAGGCGGCGAAGGCCATGACGTGCGCTATGAAGGTCTG
CTCCTGCACGCCGTGAACCAGGTGCGCCTGCGGGCCGCGCGCGAACACCGCCACGTCCTCGCCTGCGTGG
GTCTCTTCGTCCAGGGGCACTGCTGACTGCTGCCGATACTCGGGGCTCCCGCTCTCGCTCTCGGTAACAT
CCGGCCGGGCGCCGTCCTTGAGCACATAGCCTGGACCGTTTCCGTATAGGAGGACCGTGTAGGCCTTCCT
GTCCCGGGCCTTGCCAGGGGCCAGCCCGAAGATGGAGCTCCCTCGCAGGGGGTAGCCTCCGAAGGAGAAG
ACGTGGGAGTGGTCGGCAGTGACGAGGCTCAGCGTGTCCTCCTCGCTGGTGAGCTGGCCCGCCCTCTCAA
TGGCGTCGTCGAACATGATCGTCTCAGTCAGTGCCCGGTAAGCCCTGCTTTCATGATGACCATGGTCGAT
GCGACCACCCTCCACGAAGAGGAAGAAGCCGCGGGGGTTCCTGCTCAGCAGGCGCAGGGCAGCCTCTGTC
ATCTCCATCAGGGAGGGGTCCAGTGTGGAGTCTCGGTGGATCTCGTATTTCATGTCTCCAGGCTCAAAGA
GACCCATGAGATGGGTCACAGACGGGTCCAGGGAAGCCTGCATGAGCTCAGTGCGGTTCCACACATACCG
GGCACCCTGGCGCTTCGCCAGCCATTCCTGCACCAGATTCTTCCCGTCCAGCCTGGTCCCACCTTGGCTG
TAGTCATCTGG
